Addgene plasmid #232722: p2T-CMV-EA-evoAPOBEC1max-32NLS_NG-BlastR
Purpose: C-to-T base editor
Depositing lab: David Liu. Depositing organization: Broad Institute. Publication: Base editing of trinucleotide repeats that cause Huntington's disease and Friedreich's ataxia reduces somatic repeat expansions in patient cells and in mice. Matuszek Z, Arbab M, Kesavan M, Hsu A, Roy JCL, Zhao J, Yu T, Weisburd B, Newby GA, Doherty NJ, Wu M, Shibata S, Cristian A, Tao YA, Fearnley LG, Bahlo M, Rehm HL, Xie J, Gao G, Mouro Pinto R, Liu DR. Nat Genet. 2025 May 26. doi: 10.1038/s41588-025-02172-8. PubMed 40419681.
Backbone
  Vector backbone: p2T-CMV-BlastR
  Vector type: Mammalian Expression
Growth in bacteria
  Bacterial resistance: Ampicillin, 100 μg/mL
  Growth temperature: 37°C
  Growth strain: DH5alpha
  Copy number: High Copy
Gene/Insert
  Gene/Insert name: evoAPOBEC1max H47E+S48A-32NLS linker-nCas9(NG)-UGI-UGI
  Species: H. sapiens (human)
  Mutation: within evoAPOBEC1: H47E+S48A; within Cas9 D10A
  Cloning method: Unknown
Terms and licenses: Academic/Nonprofit Terms; Industry Terms: Not Available to Industry
How to cite: p2T-CMV-EA-evoAPOBEC1max-32NLS_NG-BlastR was a gift from David Liu (Addgene plasmid # 232722 ; http://n2t.net/addgene:232722 ; RRID:Addgene_232722)
