[The description below was written by a language model from this plasmid's Addgene catalogue record and pLannotate feature annotations shown in this document.]
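Description:
p2T-CMV-EA-evoAPOBEC1max-32NLS_NG-BlastR is a mammalian expression plasmid of about 10.4 kb, built on the p2T-CMV-BlastR backbone, that encodes a cytosine (C-to-T) base editor. It is maintained in E. coli at high copy through a ColE1/pUC-type origin and selected with ampicillin via the β-lactamase gene. A separate cassette on the opposite strand places the blasticidin S deaminase gene (BSD) under tandem SV40 early and bacterial EM7 promoters with an SV40 polyadenylation signal, allowing blasticidin selection of transfected mammalian cells. The short bleomycin-resistance, lacI and lac promoter/operator hits nearby appear to be backbone remnants rather than functional units.

The editor is a single open reading frame driven by the CMV enhancer/promoter (with a T7 promoter just upstream of the coding region) and terminated by the bGH poly(A) signal. It begins with an evolved APOBEC1 deaminase, which the annotation matches to rat APOBEC1 although the catalogue lists the species as human. This deaminase carries the H47E and S48A substitutions, the "EA" of the name. It is joined through the "32NLS" linker to a Streptococcus pyogenes Cas9 D10A nickase of the NG-PAM variant, annotated as two fragments spanning the numbering origin. The record names two uracil glycosylase inhibitor (UGI) copies after the nickase, but the feature table annotates only one. Guided by an sgRNA supplied separately, the deaminase converts cytosine to uracil in the displaced strand. UGI blocks uracil excision, and nicking of the opposite strand favours a C•G-to-T•A outcome. The associated publication applies base editing to the trinucleotide repeats underlying Huntington's disease and Friedreich's ataxia.
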