Features (pLannotate 1.2.2; 24 found; start..end, strand, type, name):
   1528..4022    +  CDS            Cas9(C) (fragment): C-terminal portion of Streptococcus pyogenes Cas9 (Zetsche et al., 2015)
   4336..4584    +  CDS            UGI: UNGI_BPPB2 - Experimental evidence at protein level: Swiss-Prot protein existence level 1. This protein binds specifically and reversibly to the host uracil-DNA glycosylase, preventing removal of uracil residues from PBS2 DNA by the host uracil-excision repair system. From Bacillus phage PBS2 (Bacteriophage PBS2).
   4702..4926    +  polyA_signal   bGH poly(A) signal: bovine growth hormone polyadenylation signal
   4930..4951    +  promoter       SV40 promoter (fragment): SV40 enhancer and early promoter
   4956..4972    +  misc_feature   MCS (fragment): pBluescript multiple cloning site
   5021..5037    -  protein_bind   lac operator: The lac repressor binds to the lac operator to inhibit transcription in E. coli. This inhibition can be relieved by adding lactose or isopropyl-β-D-thiogalactopyranoside (IPTG). lac repressor encoded by lacI
   5045..5075    -  promoter       lac promoter: promoter for the E. coli lac operon
   5090..5111    -  protein_bind   CAP binding site: CAP binding activates transcription in the presence of cAMP. E. coli catabolite activator protein
   5124..5216    -  CDS            lacI (fragment): lac repressor; lacI; The lac repressor binds to the lac operator to inhibit transcription in E. coli. This inhibition can be relieved by adding lactose or isopropyl-β-D-thiogalactopyranoside (IPTG).
   5228..5349    -  polyA_signal   SV40 poly(A) signal: SV40 polyadenylation signal
   5344..5469    -  CDS            ble (fragment): BLE_KLEPN - Experimental evidence at protein level: Swiss-Prot protein existence level 1. Binding protein with a strong affinity to the bleomycin family of antibiotics. Binds to CL990; an antimitotic-antibiotic compound. From Klebsiella pneumoniae.
   5479..5506    -  CDS            BleoR (fragment): antibiotic-binding protein; Sh ble from Streptoalloteichus hindustanus; confers resistance to bleomycin, phleomycin, and Zeocin™
   5507..5905    -  CDS            BSD: blasticidin S deaminase; Aspergillus terreus BSD; confers resistance to blasticidin
   5924..5971    -  promoter       EM7 promoter: synthetic bacterial promoter&nbsp
   6027..6237    -  promoter       SV40 promoter: SV40 early promoter
   6660..7248    -  rep_origin     ori: high-copy-number ColE1/pMB1/pBR322/pUC origin of replication
   7419..8279    -  CDS            AmpR: β-lactamase; bla; confers resistance to ampicillin, carbenicillin, and related antibiotics
   8280..8384    -  promoter       AmpR promoter: bla
   8455..8499    -  misc_feature   bom (fragment): basis of mobility region from pBR322
   8908..9211    +  enhancer       CMV enhancer: human cytomegalovirus immediate early enhancer
   9212..9415    +  promoter       CMV promoter: human cytomegalovirus (CMV) immediate early promoter
   9457..9475    +  promoter       T7 promoter: promoter for bacteriophage T7 RNA polymerase
   9546..10229   +  CDS            Apobec1: ABEC1_RAT - Experimental evidence at protein level: Swiss-Prot protein existence level 1. Catalytic component of the apolipoprotein B mRNA editing enzyme complex which is responsible for the postranscriptional editing of a CAA codon for Gln to a UAA codon for stop in the APOB mRNA. May also play a role in the epigenetic regulation of gene expression by participating in DNA demethylation. From Rattus norvegicus (Rat).
  10326..1527    +  CDS            dCas9(N) (across the origin): N-terminal portion of catalytically inactive Streptococcus pyogenes dCas9 carrying the D10A mutation (Zetsche et al., 2015)
>Addgene plasmid #232722 | p2T-CMV-EA-evoAPOBEC1max-32NLS_NG-BlastR | addgene full sequence | sequence record 463545 | Addgene NGS Result
GTGCCCAGCAAGAAATTCAAGGTGCTGGGCAACACCGACCGGCACAGCATCAAGAAGAACCTGATCGGAG
CCCTGCTGTTCGACAGCGGCGAAACAGCCGAGGCCACCCGGCTGAAGAGAACCGCCAGAAGAAGATACAC
CAGACGGAAGAACCGGATCTGCTATCTGCAAGAGATCTTCAGCAACGAGATGGCCAAGGTGGACGACAGC
TTCTTCCACAGACTGGAAGAGTCCTTCCTGGTGGAAGAGGATAAGAAGCACGAGCGGCACCCCATCTTCG
GCAACATCGTGGACGAGGTGGCCTACCACGAGAAGTACCCCACCATCTACCACCTGAGAAAGAAACTGGT
GGACAGCACCGACAAGGCCGACCTGCGGCTGATCTATCTGGCCCTGGCCCACATGATCAAGTTCCGGGGC
CACTTCCTGATCGAGGGCGACCTGAACCCCGACAACAGCGACGTGGACAAGCTGTTCATCCAGCTGGTGC
AGACCTACAACCAGCTGTTCGAGGAAAACCCCATCAACGCCAGCGGCGTGGACGCCAAGGCCATCCTGTC
TGCCAGACTGAGCAAGAGCAGACGGCTGGAAAATCTGATCGCCCAGCTGCCCGGCGAGAAGAAGAATGGC
CTGTTCGGAAACCTGATTGCCCTGAGCCTGGGCCTGACCCCCAACTTCAAGAGCAACTTCGACCTGGCCG
AGGATGCCAAACTGCAGCTGAGCAAGGACACCTACGACGACGACCTGGACAACCTGCTGGCCCAGATCGG
CGACCAGTACGCCGACCTGTTTCTGGCCGCCAAGAACCTGTCCGACGCCATCCTGCTGAGCGACATCCTG
AGAGTGAACACCGAGATCACCAAGGCCCCCCTGAGCGCCTCTATGATCAAGAGATACGACGAGCACCACC
AGGACCTGACCCTGCTGAAAGCTCTCGTGCGGCAGCAGCTGCCTGAGAAGTACAAAGAGATTTTCTTCGA
CCAGAGCAAGAACGGCTACGCCGGCTACATTGACGGCGGAGCCAGCCAGGAAGAGTTCTACAAGTTCATC
AAGCCCATCCTGGAAAAGATGGACGGCACCGAGGAACTGCTCGTGAAGCTGAACAGAGAGGACCTGCTGC
GGAAGCAGCGGACCTTCGACAACGGCAGCATCCCCCACCAGATCCACCTGGGAGAGCTGCACGCCATTCT
GCGGCGGCAGGAAGATTTTTACCCATTCCTGAAGGACAACCGGGAAAAGATCGAGAAGATCCTGACCTTC
CGCATCCCCTACTACGTGGGCCCTCTGGCCAGGGGAAACAGCAGATTCGCCTGGATGACCAGAAAGAGCG
AGGAAACCATCACCCCCTGGAACTTCGAGGAAGTGGTGGACAAGGGCGCTTCCGCCCAGAGCTTCATCGA
GCGGATGACCAACTTCGATAAGAACCTGCCCAACGAGAAGGTGCTGCCCAAGCACAGCCTGCTGTACGAG
TACTTCACCGTGTATAACGAGCTGACCAAAGTGAAATACGTGACCGAGGGAATGAGAAAGCCCGCCTTCC
TGAGCGGCGAGCAGAAAAAGGCCATCGTGGACCTGCTGTTCAAGACCAACCGGAAAGTGACCGTGAAGCA
GCTGAAAGAGGACTACTTCAAGAAAATCGAGTGCTTCGACTCCGTGGAAATCTCCGGCGTGGAAGATCGG
TTCAACGCCTCCCTGGGCACATACCACGATCTGCTGAAAATTATCAAGGACAAGGACTTCCTGGACAATG
AGGAAAACGAGGACATTCTGGAAGATATCGTGCTGACCCTGACACTGTTTGAGGACAGAGAGATGATCGA
GGAACGGCTGAAAACCTATGCCCACCTGTTCGACGACAAAGTGATGAAGCAGCTGAAGCGGCGGAGATAC
ACCGGCTGGGGCAGGCTGAGCCGGAAGCTGATCAACGGCATCCGGGACAAGCAGTCCGGCAAGACAATCC
TGGATTTCCTGAAGTCCGACGGCTTCGCCAACAGAAACTTCATGCAGCTGATCCACGACGACAGCCTGAC
CTTTAAAGAGGACATCCAGAAAGCCCAGGTGTCCGGCCAGGGCGATAGCCTGCACGAGCACATTGCCAAT
CTGGCCGGCAGCCCCGCCATTAAGAAGGGCATCCTGCAGACAGTGAAGGTGGTGGACGAGCTCGTGAAAG
TGATGGGCCGGCACAAGCCCGAGAACATCGTGATCGAAATGGCCAGAGAGAACCAGACCACCCAGAAGGG
ACAGAAGAACAGCCGCGAGAGAATGAAGCGGATCGAAGAGGGCATCAAAGAGCTGGGCAGCCAGATCCTG
AAAGAACACCCCGTGGAAAACACCCAGCTGCAGAACGAGAAGCTGTACCTGTACTACCTGCAGAATGGGC
GGGATATGTACGTGGACCAGGAACTGGACATCAACCGGCTGTCCGACTACGATGTGGACCATATCGTGCC
TCAGAGCTTTCTGAAGGACGACTCCATCGACAACAAGGTGCTGACCAGAAGCGACAAGAACCGGGGCAAG
AGCGACAACGTGCCCTCCGAAGAGGTCGTGAAGAAGATGAAGAACTACTGGCGGCAGCTGCTGAACGCCA
AGCTGATTACCCAGAGAAAGTTCGACAATCTGACCAAGGCCGAGAGAGGCGGCCTGAGCGAACTGGATAA
GGCCGGCTTCATCAAGAGACAGCTGGTGGAAACCCGGCAGATCACAAAGCACGTGGCACAGATCCTGGAC
TCCCGGATGAACACTAAGTACGACGAGAATGACAAGCTGATCCGGGAAGTGAAAGTGATCACCCTGAAGT
CCAAGCTGGTGTCCGATTTCCGGAAGGATTTCCAGTTTTACAAAGTGCGCGAGATCAACAACTACCACCA
CGCCCACGACGCCTACCTGAACGCCGTCGTGGGAACCGCCCTGATCAAAAAGTACCCTAAGCTGGAAAGC
GAGTTCGTGTACGGCGACTACAAGGTGTACGACGTGCGGAAGATGATCGCCAAGAGCGAGCAGGAAATCG
GCAAGGCTACCGCCAAGTACTTCTTCTACAGCAACATCATGAACTTTTTCAAGACCGAGATTACCCTGGC
CAACGGCGAGATCCGGAAGCGGCCTCTGATCGAGACAAACGGCGAAACCGGGGAGATCGTGTGGGATAAG
GGCCGGGATTTTGCCACCGTGCGGAAAGTGCTGAGCATGCCCCAAGTGAATATCGTGAAAAAGACCGAGG
TGCAGACAGGCGGCTTCAGCAAAGAGTCTATCCGGCCCAAGAGGAACAGCGATAAGCTGATCGCCAGAAA
GAAGGACTGGGACCCTAAGAAGTACGGCGGCTTCGTCAGCCCCACCGTGGCCTATTCTGTGCTGGTGGTG
GCCAAAGTGGAAAAGGGCAAGTCCAAGAAACTGAAGAGTGTGAAAGAGCTGCTGGGGATCACCATCATGG
AAAGAAGCAGCTTCGAGAAGAATCCCATCGACTTTCTGGAAGCCAAGGGCTACAAAGAAGTGAAAAAGGA
CCTGATCATCAAGCTGCCTAAGTACTCCCTGTTCGAGCTGGAAAACGGCCGGAAGAGAATGCTGGCCTCT
GCCCGCTTCCTGCAGAAGGGAAACGAACTGGCCCTGCCCTCCAAATATGTGAACTTCCTGTACCTGGCCA
GCCACTATGAGAAGCTGAAGGGCTCCCCCGAGGATAATGAGCAGAAACAGCTGTTTGTGGAACAGCACAA
GCACTACCTGGACGAGATCATCGAGCAGATCAGCGAGTTCTCCAAGAGAGTGATCCTGGCCGACGCTAAT
CTGGACAAAGTGCTGTCCGCCTACAACAAGCACCGGGATAAGCCCATCAGAGAGCAGGCCGAGAATATCA
TCCACCTGTTTACCCTGACCAATCTGGGAGCCCCTCGCGCCTTCAAGTACTTTGACACCACCATCGACCG
GAAGGTGTACCGCAGCACCAAAGAGGTGCTGGACGCCACCCTGATCCACCAGAGCATCACCGGCCTGTAC
GAGACACGGATCGACCTGTCTCAGCTGGGAGGTGACAGCGGCGGGAGCGGCGGGAGCGGGGGGAGCACTA
ATCTGAGCGACATCATTGAGAAGGAGACTGGGAAACAGCTGGTCATTCAGGAGTCCATCCTGATGCTGCC
TGAGGAGGTGGAGGAAGTGATCGGCAACAAGCCAGAGTCTGACATCCTGGTGCACACCGCCTACGACGAG
TCCACAGATGAGAATGTGATGCTGCTGACCTCTGACGCCCCCGAGTATAAGCCTTGGGCCCTGGTCATCC
AGGATTCTAACGGCGAGAATAAGATCAAGATGCTGAGCGGAGGATCCGGAGGATCTGGAGGCAGCACCAA
CCTGTCTGACATCATCGAGAAGGAGACAGGCAAGCAGCTGGTCATCCAGGAGAGCATCCTGATGCTGCCC
GAAGAAGTCGAAGAAGTGATCGGAAACAAGCCTGAGAGCGATATCCTGGTCCATACCGCCTACGACGAGA
GTACCGACGAAAATGTGATGCTGCTGACATCCGACGCCCCAGAGTATAAGCCCTGGGCTCTGGTCATCCA
GGATTCCAACGGAGAGAACAAAATCAAAATGCTGTCTGGCGGCTCAAAAAGAACCGCCGACGGCAGCGAA
TTCGAGCCCAAGAAGAAGAGGAAAGTCTAACCGGTCATCATCACCATCACCATTGAGTTTAAACCCGCTG
ATCAGCCTCGACTGTGCCTTCTAGTTGCCAGCCATCTGTTGTTTGCCCCTCCCCCGTGCCTTCCTTGACC
CTGGAAGGTGCCACTCCCACTGTCCTTTCCTAATAAAATGAGGAAATTGCATCGCATTGTCTGAGTAGGT
GTCATTCTATTCTGGGGGGTGGGGTGGGGCAGGACAGCAAGGGGGAGGATTGGGAAGACAATAGCAGGCA
TGCTGGGGATGCGGTGGGCTCTATGGCTTCTGAGGCGGAAAGAACCAGCTGGGGCTCGATACCGTCGACC
TCTAGCTAGAGCTTGGCGTAATCATGGTCATAGCTGTTTCCTGTGTGAAATTGTTATCCGCTCACAATTC
CACACAACATACGAGCCGGAAGCATAAAGTGTAAAGCCTAGGGTGCCTAATGAGTGAGCTAACTCACATT
AATTGCGTTGCGCTCACTGCCCGCTTTCCAGTCGGGAAACCTGTCGTGCCAGCTGCATTAATGAATCGGC
CAACGCGCGGGGAGAGGCGGTTTGCGTATTGGGCGCTACAGACATGATAAGATACATTGATGAGTTTGGA
CAAACCACAACTAGAATGCAGTGAAAAAAATGCTTTATTTGTGAAATTTGTGATGCTATTGCTTTATTTG
TAACCATTATAAGCTGCAATAAACAAGTTGGGGTGGGCGAAGAACTCCAGCATGAGATCCCCGCGCTGGA
GGATCATCCAGCCGGCGTCCCGGAAAACGATTCCGAAGCCCAACCTTTCATAGAAGGCGGCGGTGGAATC
GAAATCTCGTAGCACGTGTCAGTCCTGCTCCTCGGCCACGAAGTGCTTAGCCCTCCCACACATAACCAGA
GGGCAGCAATTCACGAATCCCAACTGCCGTCGGCTGTCCATCACTGTCCTTCACTATGGCTTTGATCCCA
GGATGCAGATCGAGAAGCACCTGTCGGCACCGTCCGCAGGGGCTCAAGATGCCCCTGTTCTCATTTCCGA
TCGCGACGATACAAGTCAGGTTGCCAGCTGCCGCAGCAGCAGCAGTGCCCAGCACCACGAGTTCTGCACA
AGGTCCCCCAGTAAAATGATATACATTGACACCAGTGAAGATGCGGCCGTCGCTAGAGAGAGCTGCGCTG
GCGACGCTGTAGTCTTCAGAGATGGGGATGCTGTTGATTGTAGCCGTTGCTCTTTCAATGAGGGTGGATT
CTTCTTGAGACAAAGGCTTGGCCATGGTTTAGTTCCTCACCTTGTCGTATTATACTATGCCGATATACTA
TGCCGATGATTAATTGTCAACACGTGCTGATCAGATCCGAAAATGGATATACAAGCTCCCGGGAGCTTTT
TGCAAAAGCCTAGGCCTCCAAAAAAGCCTCCTCACTACTTCTGGAATAGCTCAGAGGCAGAGGCGGCCTC
GGCCTCTGCATAAATAAAAAAAATTAGTCAGCCATGGGGCGGAGAATGGGCGGAACTGGGCGGAGTTAGG
GGCGGGATGGGCGGAGTTAGGGGCGGGACTATGGTTGCTGACTAATTGAGATGCATGCTTTGCATACTTC
TGCCTGCTGGGGAGCCTGGGGACTTTCCACACCCTAACTGACACACATTCCACAGAATTCACTGACTCGC
TGCGCTCGGTCGTTCGGCTGCGGCGAGCGGTATCAGCTCACTCAAAGGCGGTAATACGGTTATCCACAGA
ATCAGGGGATAACGCAGGAAAGAACATGTAAGTGATCTCCAAAAAATAAGTACTTTTTGACTGTAAATAA
AATTGTAAGGAGTAAAAAGTACTTTTTTTTCTAAAAAAATGTAATTAAGTAAAAGTAAAAGTATTGATTT
TTAATTGTACTCAAGTAAAGTAAAAATCCCCAAAAATAATACTTAAGTACAGTAATCAAGTAAAATTACT
CAAGTACTTTACACCTCTGCATGTGAGCAAAAGGCCAGCAAAAGGCCAGGAACCGTAAAAAGGCCGCGTT
GCTGGCGTTTTTCCATAGGCTCCGCCCCCCTGACGAGCATCACAAAAATCGACGCTCAAGTCAGAGGTGG
CGAAACCCGACAGGACTATAAAGATACCAGGCGTTTCCCCCTGGAAGCTCCCTCGTGCGCTCTCCTGTTC
CGACCCTGCCGCTTACCGGATACCTGTCCGCCTTTCTCCCTTCGGGAAGCGTGGCGCTTTCTCATAGCTC
ACGCTGTAGGTATCTCAGTTCGGTGTAGGTCGTTCGCTCCAAGCTGGGCTGTGTGCACGAACCCCCCGTT
CAGCCCGACCGCTGCGCCTTATCCGGTAACTATCGTCTTGAGTCCAACCCGGTAAGACACGACTTATCGC
CACTGGCAGCAGCCACTGGTAACAGGATTAGCAGAGCGAGGTATGTAGGCGGTGCTACAGAGTTCTTGAA
GTGGTGGCCTAACTACGGCTACACTAGAAGAACAGTATTTGGTATCTGCGCTCTGCTGAAGCCAGTTACC
TTCGGAAAAAGAGTTGGTAGCTCTTGATCCGGCAAACAAACCACCGCTGGTAGCGGTGGTTTTTTTGTTT
GCAAGCAGCAGATTACGCGCAGAAAAAAAGGATCTCAAGAAGATCCTTTGATCTTTTCTACGGGGTCTGA
CACTCAGTGGAACGAAAACTCACGTTAAGGGATTTTGGTCATGAGATTATCAAAAAGGATCTTCACCTAG
ATCCTTTTAAATTAAAAATGAAGTTTTAAATCAATCTAAAGTATATATGAGTAAACTTGGTCTGACAGTT
ACCAATGCTTAATCAGTGAGGCACCTATCTCAGCGATCTGTCTATTTCGTTCATCCATAGTTGCCTGACT
CCCCGTCGTGTAGATAACTACGATACGGGAGGGCTTACCATCTGGCCCCAGTGCTGCAATGATACCGCGG
GACCCACGCTCACCGGCTCCAGATTTATCAGCAATAAACCAGCCAGCCGGAAGGGCCGAGCGCAGAAGTG
GTCCTGCAACTTTATCCGCCTCCATCCAGTCTATTAATTGTTGCCGGGAAGCTAGAGTAAGTAGTTCGCC
AGTTAATAGTTTGCGCAACGTTGTTGCCATTGCTACAGGCATCGTGGTGTCACGCTCGTCGTTTGGTATG
GCTTCATTCAGCTCCGGTTCCCAACGATCAAGGCGAGTTACATGATCCCCCATGTTGTGCAAAAAAGCGG
TTAGCTCCTTCGGTCCTCCGATCGTTGTCAGAAGTAAGTTGGCCGCAGTGTTATCACTCATGGTTATGGC
AGCACTGCATAATTCTCTTACTGTCATGCCATCCGTAAGATGCTTTTCTGTGACTGGTGAGTACTCAACC
AAGTCATTCTGAGAATAGTGTATGCGGCGACCGAGTTGCTCTTGCCCGGCGTCAATACGGGATAATACCG
CGCCACATAGCAGAACTTTAAAAGTGCTCATCATTGGAAAACGTTCTTCGGGGCGAAAACTCTCAAGGAT
CTTACCGCTGTTGAGATCCAGTTCGATGTAACCCACTCGTGCACCCAACTGATCTTCAGCATCTTTTACT
TTCACCAGCGTTTCTGGGTGAGCAAAAACAGGAAGGCAAAATGCCGCAAAAAAGGGAATAAGGGCGACAC
GGAAATGTTGAATACTCATACTCTTCCTTTTTCAATATTATTGAAGCATTTATCAGGGTTATTGTCTCAT
GAGCGGATACATATTTGAATGTATTTAGAAAAATAAACAAATAGGGGTTCCGCGCACATTTCCCCGAAAA
GTGCCACCTGACGTCGACGGATCGGGAGATCGATCTCCCGATCCCCTAGGGTCGACTCTCAGTACAATCT
GCTCTGATGCCGCATAGTTAAGCCAGTATCTGCTCCCTGCTTGTGTGTTGGAGGTCGCTGAGTAGTGCGC
GAGCAAAATTTAAGCTACAACAAGGCAAGGCTTGACCGACAATTGCATGAAGAATCTGCTTAGGGTTAGG
CGTTTTGCGCTGCTTCGCGATGTACGGGCCAGATATACGCGGGTACCGGCATATGGTTCTTGACAGAGGT
GTAAAAAGTACTCAAAAATTTTACTCAAGTGAAAGTACAAGTACTTAGGGAAAATTTTACTCAATTAAAA
GTAAAAGTATCTGGCTAGAATCTTACTTGAGTAAAAGTAAAAAAGTACTCCATTAAAATTGTACTTGAGT
ATTAACGCGTTGACATTGATTATTGACTAGTTATTAATAGTAATCAATTACGGGGTCATTAGTTTATAGC
CCATATATGGAGTTCCGCGTTACATAACTTACGGTAAATGGCCCGCCTGGCTGACCGCCCAACGACCCCC
GCCCATTGACGTCAATAATGACGTATGTTCCCATAGTAACGCCAATAGGGACTTTCCATTGACGTCAATG
GGTGGAGTATTTACGGTAAACTGCCCACTTGGCAGTACATCAAGTGTATCATATGCCAAGTACGCCCCCT
ATTGACGTCAATGACGGTAAATGGCCCGCCTGGCATTATGCCCAGTACATGACCTTATGGGACTTTCCTA
CTTGGCAGTACATCTACGTATTAGTCATCGCTATTACCATGGTGATGCGGTTTTGGCAGTACATCAATGG
GCGTGGATAGCGGTTTGACTCACGGGGATTTCCAAGTCTCCACCCCATTGACGTCAATGGGAGTTTGTTT
TGGCACCAAAATCAACGGGACTTTCCAAAATGTCGTAACAACTCCGCCCCATTGACGCAAATGGGCGGTA
GGCGTGTACGGTGGGAGGTCTATATAAGCAGAGCTGGTTTAGTGAACCGTCAGATCCGCTAGAGATCCGC
GGCCGCTAATACGACTCACTATAGGGAGAGCCGCCACCATGAAACGGACAGCCGACGGAAGCGAGTTCGA
GTCACCAAAGAAGAAGCGGAAAGTCAGTTCAAAGACTGGGCCTGTCGCCGTCGATCCAACCCTGCGCCGC
CGGATTGAACCTCACGAGTTTGAAGTGTTCTTTGACCCCCGGGAGCTGAGAAAGGAGACATGCCTGCTGT
ACGAGATCAACTGGGGAGGCAGGGAGGCCATCTGGAGGCACACCTCTCAGAACACAAATAAGCACGTGGA
GGTGAACTTCATCGAGAAGTTTACCACAGAGCGGTACTTCTGCCCCAATACCAGATGTAGCATCACATGG
TTTCTGAGCTGGTCCCCTTGCGGAGAGTGTAGCAGGGCCATCACCGAGTTCCTGTCCAGATATCCAAATG
TGACACTGTTTATCTACATCGCCAGGCTGTATCACCTGGCAAACCCAAGGAATAGGCAGGGCCTGCGCGA
TCTGATCAGCTCCGGCGTGACCATCCAGATCATGACAGAGCAGGAGTCCGGCTACTGCTGGCACAACTTC
GTGAATTATTCTCCTAGCAACGAGTCCCACTGGCCTAGGTACCCACACCTGTGGGTGCGCCTGTACGTGC
TGGAGCTGTATTGCATCATCCTGGGCCTGCCCCCTTGTCTGAATATCCTGCGGAGAAAGCAGAGCCAGCT
GACCTCCTTTACAATCGCCCTGCAGTCTTGTCACTATCAGAGGCTGCCACCCCACATCCTGTGGGCCACA
GGCCTGAAGTCTGGCGGATCTGCCCCAAAGAAGAAGCGGAAGGTCGGTATCCACGGAGTCCCAGCAGCCA
GCGGAGGATCCAGTGGCGGCAGCAGCGGCGGCAGCGACAAGAAGTACAGCATCGGCCTGGCCATCGGCAC
CAACTCTGTGGGCTGGGCCGTGATCACCGACGAGTACAAG
